Addgene plasmid #20045: pSB819-PKR-hum-FFS
Depositing lab: Harmit Malik. Depositing organization: Fred Hutchinson Cancer Center. Publication: Protein kinase R reveals an evolutionary model for defeating viral mimicry. Elde NC, Child SJ, Geballe AP, Malik HS. Nature. 2009 Jan 22;457(7228):485-9. doi: 10.1038/nature07529. Epub 2008 Nov 30. PubMed 19043403.
Backbone
  Vector backbone: PSB819
  Backbone size w/o insert (bp): 6400
  Vector type: Yeast Expression
  Selectable markers: URA3
Growth in bacteria
  Bacterial resistance: Ampicillin, 100 μg/mL
  Growth temperature: 37°C
  Growth strain: DH5alpha
  Copy number: High Copy
Gene/Insert
  Gene/Insert name: Protein kinase R (alt name: EIF2AK2)
  Species: H. sapiens (human)
  Insert size (bp): 1656
  Mutation: L394F
  GenBank ID: NM_002759
  Entrez Gene: EIF2AK2 (a.k.a. DYT33, EIF2AK1, LEUDEN, PKR, PPP1R83, PRKR)
  Cloning method: Restriction Enzyme; 5′ cloning site XhoI (not destroyed); 3′ cloning site NotI (not destroyed)
  Sequencing primers: 5′ n/a; 3′ M13R
Terms and licenses: Academic/Nonprofit Terms; Industry Terms: Not Available to Industry
How to cite: pSB819-PKR-hum-FFS was a gift from Harmit Malik (Addgene plasmid # 20045 ; http://n2t.net/addgene:20045 ; RRID:Addgene_20045)
