[The description below was written by a language model from this plasmid's Addgene catalogue record.]
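Description:
pSB819-PKR-hum-FFS is a yeast expression plasmid built on the pSB819 backbone (about 6.4 kb without insert) that carries the human protein kinase R coding sequence (PKR, gene symbol EIF2AK2). It is a shuttle vector: it is maintained in E. coli as a high-copy plasmid under ampicillin selection, and in yeast it is selected through the URA3 auxotrophic marker, which restores uracil prototrophy in ura3 mutant strains. The record does not state which promoter drives the insert, whether the plasmid replicates episomally or integrates in yeast, or which origins of replication are present, and no feature table is available to settle these points.

The insert is roughly 1.66 kb, corresponds to the human EIF2AK2 reference transcript, and was cloned between XhoI and NotI sites, both of which remain intact so the fragment can be excised or exchanged. It carries a single recorded amino-acid substitution, L394F; the "FFS" suffix in the name presumably refers to the residue combination at a set of variable positions, but the record does not explain it. No epitope tags or reporters are listed.

PKR is an interferon-induced, double-stranded-RNA-activated kinase that phosphorylates the translation initiation factor eIF2α to shut down protein synthesis in infected cells. The associated publication concerns the evolutionary contest between PKR and viral proteins that mimic its substrate. This suggests the construct is one of a series of PKR variants expressed in yeast to test how individual residue changes affect kinase activity or susceptibility to viral antagonists, though the record does not describe the assay.
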