>Addgene plasmid #20045 | pSB819-PKR-hum-FFS | addgene partial sequence | sequence record 25772 | 20045 with M13R
CTAAAGGGNANAAAAGCTGGAGCTCCACCGCGGTGGCGGCCGCCTAACATGNGNGTCGTTCATTTTTCTC
TGGGCTTTTCTTCCACACAGTCAAGGTCCTTAGTATTTCAGATGTGTTAGGTCGATCCTCAGGTTTCTTT
GAGAGTAATTTCTGTAGAAGAGTTTTTTCTTTTTTATCAAATATATCTGAGATGATGCCATCCCGTAGGT
CTGTGAAAAACTTTGATGTTTCAAAAGCAGTGTCACATACATGAAGAAGTTCAGCAAGAATTAGCCCCAA
AGCGTAGAGGTCCACTTCCTTTCCATAGTCTTGCGAAGAAATCTGTTCTGGGCTCATGTATCGCAAAGTT
CCCTTACTCCTTGTTCGCTTTCCATCATTTTTCAGAGATGTTACAAGTCCAAAGTCTCCAATCTTTACTT
GTTTTGTATCTACTAAGAATATATTACTTGGCTTAAGATCTCTATGAATTAATTTTTTTGAATGTATATA
ATCCACCCCTTTTGTTATTTGTTCAAAGAATTCCAAAGCCAAAACTTTGTCTAGTTTCTCGCCTCTTCTT
TTTTCAATCCATTGTTCCAAGGTCCCTTTATCACAGAATTCCATTTGGATGAAAAGGCACTTAGTCTTTG
ACCTTGAACTATTTTTGCTGTTCTCAGGATCATAATCACTGCTCTCAAGAGAATCATCACTGGTCTCANG
NTCATAATCAAATCCATCCCAACAGCCATTGTAGTGAACAATATTTACATGATCNAGTTTTGCCNATGCT
TTTACTTCACGCT
